>Addgene plasmid #43840 | sZF9 | depositor partial sequence | sequence record 59223 | ZF9
GACTACAAGGATGACGACGATAAATCTAGACCTGGAGAACGCCCCTTTCAGTGCCGGATCTGTATGCGGA
ACTTTTCTCGAAATTTTATTTTGCAGCGACATACTCGCACGCACACAGGGGAAAAACCTTTTCAGTGCCG
AATATGTATGAGGAATTTTTCACAGGGAGGGAATCTGGTGCGCCATCTTCGGACCCATACTGGCGAGAAG
CCCTTCCAGTGTCGCATCTGCATGAGGAACTTTTCTCAGCAGACCGGCCTTAACGTGCACCTGAAAACAC
ACCTGCGCGGATCCCAACTAGTCAAAAGTGAACTG
