>Addgene plasmid #43840 | sZF9 | addgene partial sequence | sequence record 59764 | CMV-F 5'-CGCAAATGGGCGGTAGGCGTG-3'
AGCAGAGCTCTCTGGCTAACTAGAGAACCCACTGCTTACTGGCTTATCGAAATTAATACGACTCACTATA
GGGAGACCCAAGCTTGGTACCGAGCTCGGATCCACTAGTAACGGCCGCCAGTGTGCTGGAATTCGGCTTG
GGGATATCCACCATGGAGACAGACACACTCCTGCTATGGGTACTGCTGCTCTGGGTTCCAGGTTCCACTG
GTGACTATCCATATGATGTTCCAGATTATGCTGGGGCCCAGCCGGCCAGATCTGACTACAAGGATGACGA
CGATAAATCTAGACCTGGAGAACGCCCCTTTCAGTGCCGGATCTGTATGCGGAACTTTTCTCGAAATTTT
ATTTTGCAGCGACATACTCGCACGCACACAGGGGAAAAACCTTTTCAGTGCCGAATATGTATGAGGAATT
TTTCACAGGGAGGGAATCTGGTGCGCCATCTTCGGACCCATACTGGCGAGAAGCCCTTCCAGTGTCGCAT
CTGCATGAGGAACTTTTCTCAGCAGACCGGCCTTAACGTGCACCTGAAAACACACCTGCGCGGATCCCAA
CTAGTCAAAAGTGAACTGCCGCGGCTGCAGGTCGACGAACAAAAACTCATCTCAGAAGAGGATCTGAATG
CTGTGGGCCAGGACACGCAGGAGGTCATCGTGGTGCCACACTCCTTGCCCTTTAAGGTGGTGGTGATCTC
AGCCATCCTGGCCCTGGTGGTGCTCACCATCATCTCCCTTATCATCCTCATCATGCTTTGGCAGAAGAAG
CCACGTTAGGCGGCCGCTCGAGATCAGCCTCGACTGTGCCTTCTAGTTGCCAGCCATCTGTTGTTTGCCC
CTCCCCCGTGCCTTCCTTGACCCTGGAAGGTGCCACTCCCACTGTCCTTTCCTAATAAAATGAGGAAATT
GCATCGCATTGTCTGAGTAGGTGTCATTCTATTCTGGGGGGTGGGGTGGGGCAGGACAGCAAGGGGGAGG
ATTGGGAAGACAATA
