[The description below was written by a language model from this plasmid's Addgene catalogue record.]
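Description:
sZF9 is a mammalian expression plasmid built on the commercial pDisplay backbone, a vector designed to route a cloned protein through the secretory pathway and anchor it on the outer face of the plasma membrane. In the standard pDisplay design this is achieved by an N-terminal secretion leader and a C-terminal transmembrane anchor flanking the cloning site, although these elements are not itemised in the record. The plasmid is propagated in E. coli under ampicillin selection; its copy number is listed as unknown, and no feature table is available to confirm the origin of replication or any mammalian selection marker.

The insert is a 315 bp synthetic open reading frame named sZF9, cloned between BglII and SacII sites that both remain intact, and transcribed from the CMV promoter for strong constitutive expression in mammalian cells. The name and the associated work on cell-surface programmable DNA-binding domains indicate that it encodes a surface-displayed zinc finger DNA-binding domain, apparently one member of a numbered series, though the record does not state its target DNA sequence. The insert carries HA and Flag epitopes at its N terminus and a Myc epitope at its C terminus, which allow detection of the displayed protein by antibody staining and confirmation that it is expressed at full length.

The intended use, as far as the record supports it, is cell barcoding: cells expressing a given surface zinc finger can be labelled or distinguished by externally added DNA carrying the matching binding site, allowing different cell populations to be tagged according to which DNA-binding domain they display.
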