Addgene plasmid #43840: sZF9
Depositing lab: George Church. Depositing organization: Harvard Medical School. Publication: Barcoding cells using cell-surface programmable DNA-binding domains. Mali P, Aach J, Lee JH, Levner D, Nip L, Church GM. Nat Methods. 2013 Mar 17. doi: 10.1038/nmeth.2407. PubMed 23503053.
Backbone
  Vector backbone: pDisplay
  Backbone manufacturer: Invitrogen
  Vector type: Mammalian Expression
Growth in bacteria
  Bacterial resistance: Ampicillin, 100 μg/mL
  Growth temperature: 37°C
  Growth strain: Top10
  Copy number: Unknown
Gene/Insert
  Gene/Insert name: sZF9
  Species: Synthetic
  Insert size (bp): 315
  Promoter: CMV
  Tag / fusion protein: HA Flag (N terminal on insert); Myc (C terminal on insert)
  Cloning method: Restriction Enzyme; 5′ cloning site BglII (not destroyed); 3′ cloning site SacII (not destroyed)
  Sequencing primers: 5′ CMV_F
Terms and licenses: Academic/Nonprofit Terms; Industry Terms: Not Available to Industry
How to cite: sZF9 was a gift from George Church (Addgene plasmid # 43840 ; http://n2t.net/addgene:43840 ; RRID:Addgene_43840)
